Addgene plasmid #158749: EGFP-UTRN-mini
Purpose: Expresses a shorter version of Utrophin (amino acid 35-136) with amino terminus eGFP in mammalian cells
Depositing lab: Minhajuddin Sirajuddin. Depositing organization: Institute for Stem Cell Science and Regenerative Medicine (inStem), India. Publication: Structural insights into actin filament recognition by commonly used cellular actin markers. Kumari A, Kesarwani S, Javoor MG, Vinothkumar KR, Sirajuddin M. EMBO J. 2020 Jun 22:e104006. doi: 10.15252/embj.2019104006. PubMed 32567727.
Backbone
  Vector backbone: pCS2+
  Backbone manufacturer: Burkel et al Cell Motil Cytoskeleton. 2007 Nov . 64(11):822-32.
  Backbone size w/o insert (bp): 4823
  Total vector size (bp): 5123
  Modifications to backbone: Inserted UTRN-mini gene after eGFP in the Addgene plasmid # 26737 by Gibson cloning.
  Vector type: Mammalian Expression
Growth in bacteria
  Bacterial resistance: Ampicillin, 100 μg/mL
  Growth temperature: 37°C
  Growth strain: DH5alpha
  Copy number: High Copy
Gene/Insert
  Gene/Insert name: UTRN-mini (alt names: Utrophin-mini; Shorter actin binding Utrophin variant (amino acid 35-136))
  Insert size (bp): 309
  Promoter: CMV IE94
  Tag / fusion protein: eGFP (N terminal on insert)
  Cloning method: Gibson Cloning
  Sequencing primers: 5′ SP6; 3′ EBV-rev
Resource information
  A portion of this plasmid was derived from a plasmid made by: Received the plasmid # 26737 from Addgene and introduced UTRN-mini gene after eGFP by Gibson cloning.
Terms and licenses: Academic/Nonprofit Terms; Industry Terms: Not Available to Industry
How to cite: EGFP-UTRN-mini was a gift from Minhajuddin Sirajuddin (Addgene plasmid # 158749 ; http://n2t.net/addgene:158749 ; RRID:Addgene_158749)
