[The description below was written by a language model from this plasmid's Addgene catalogue record and pLannotate feature annotations shown in this document.]
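Description:
EGFP-UTRN-mini is catalogued as a mammalian expression plasmid on the pCS2+ backbone that produces a shortened actin-binding fragment of utrophin (amino acids 35–136, an insert of about 309 bp) fused to the C-terminus of EGFP. According to the record, it was made by Gibson cloning the UTRN-mini sequence directly after EGFP in an existing GFP–utrophin plasmid, with expression driven by the CMV IE94 promoter. It is propagated in E. coli as a high-copy plasmid under ampicillin selection. The fusion is intended as a compact fluorescent marker of filamentous actin in mammalian cells, in the context of work comparing how commonly used cellular actin probes recognise actin filaments.

The sequenced record does not fully match the catalogue description. It is 6,323 nt rather than the listed 5,123 bp, and its annotation resembles a bicistronic selection vector more than plain pCS2+. On one strand, the human CMV immediate-early enhancer and promoter are followed by a T7 promoter, the EGFP coding sequence, a multiple cloning site fragment, a stretch of roughly 380 nt in which no feature is called (where the utrophin fragment would be expected, though this is not annotated), a chimeric adenovirus/immunoglobulin intron, an EMCV IRES, NeoR/KanR and a bGH polyadenylation signal. That arrangement would link G418 resistance to the same transcript as the EGFP fusion, allowing selection of expressing cells, a property the catalogue fields do not mention. The bacterial portion, with the AmpR promoter and β-lactamase gene and a ColE1/pUC origin, agrees with the catalogue. The remaining annotations are lac regulatory elements and short fragments of lacI, bom, SV40 sequences and an HIV-1 LTR.
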