Features (pLannotate 1.2.2; 20 found; start..end, strand, type, name):
    274..503     -  intron         chimeric intron: chimera between introns from adenovirus and immunoglobulin heavy chain genes
    883..901     -  misc_feature   MCS (fragment): multiple cloning site
    902..1618    -  CDS            EGFP: EGFP is a basic (constitutively fluorescent) green fluorescent protein published in 1996, derived from Aequorea victoria. It is reported to be a rapidly-maturing weak dimer with moderate acid sensitivity.
   1686..1704    -  promoter       T7 promoter: promoter for bacteriophage T7 RNA polymerase
   1720..1753    -  LTR            5' LTR (truncated) (fragment): truncated 5' long terminal repeat (LTR) from HIV-1
   1749..1952    -  promoter       CMV promoter: human cytomegalovirus (CMV) immediate early promoter
   1953..2332    -  enhancer       CMV enhancer: human cytomegalovirus immediate early enhancer
   2487..2539    +  misc_feature   bom (fragment): basis of mobility region from pBR322
   2598..2702    +  promoter       AmpR promoter: bla
   2703..3563    +  CDS            AmpR: β-lactamase; bla; confers resistance to ampicillin, carbenicillin, and related antibiotics
   3734..4322    +  rep_origin     ori: high-copy-number ColE1/pMB1/pBR322/pUC origin of replication
   4505..4597    +  CDS            lacI (fragment): lac repressor; lacI; The lac repressor binds to the lac operator to inhibit transcription in E. coli. This inhibition can be relieved by adding lactose or isopropyl-β-D-thiogalactopyranoside (IPTG).
   4610..4631    +  protein_bind   CAP binding site: CAP binding activates transcription in the presence of cAMP. E. coli catabolite activator protein
   4646..4676    +  promoter       lac promoter: promoter for the E. coli lac operon
   4684..4700    +  protein_bind   lac operator: The lac repressor binds to the lac operator to inhibit transcription in E. coli. This inhibition can be relieved by adding lactose or isopropyl-β-D-thiogalactopyranoside (IPTG). lac repressor encoded by lacI
   4764..4815    -  polyA_signal   SV40 poly(A) signal (fragment): SV40 polyadenylation signal
   4825..4846    -  promoter       SV40 promoter (fragment): SV40 enhancer and early promoter
   4850..5074    -  polyA_signal   bGH poly(A) signal: bovine growth hormone polyadenylation signal
   5112..5915    -  CDS            NeoR/KanR: aminoglycoside phosphotransferase from Tn5; aph(3')-II (or nptII); confers resistance to neomycin, kanamycin, and G418 (Geneticin®)
   5951..90      -  misc_feature   IRES (across the origin): internal ribosome entry site (IRES) of the encephalomyocarditis virus (EMCV)
>Addgene plasmid #158749 | EGFP-UTRN-mini | addgene full sequence | sequence record 310755 | Addgene NGS Result
ACATTCAACAGACCTTGCATTCCTTTGGCGAGAGGGGAAAGACCCCTAGGAATGCTCGTCAAGAAGACAG
GGCCAGGTTTCCGGGCCCTCACATTGCCAAAAGACGGCAATATGGTGGAAAATAACATATAGACAAACGC
ACACCGGCCTTATTCCAAGCGGCTTCGGCCAGTAACGTTAGGGGGGGGGGAGGGAGAGGGGGGGGGGGGA
GAGGGGCGGAATTGGCCGCCCTAGATGCATGCTCGACCTGCAGTTGGACCTGGGAGTGGACACCTGTGGA
GAGAAAGGCAAAGTGGATGTCATTGTCACTCAAGTGTATGGCCAGATCTCAAGCCTGCCACACCTCAAGC
TTGACAACAAAAAGATTGTCTTTTCTGACCAGATGGACGCGGCCACCCTCAAAGGCATCACCGCGGGCCA
GGTGAATATCAAATCCTCCTCGTTTTTGGAAACTGACAATCTTAGTGCAGAAGTCATGCCCGCTTTTGAG
AGGGAGTACTCACCCCAACAGCTGGCCCTCGCAGACAGCGAATTAATTCCAGCACACTGGATCAGTTATC
TATGCGGCCGCTTACACCTGCCAGTGCAAAATGATGCTCCAAAGTAACCCCAAAGTCAGTTTGTGATTTC
CATCCACAATGTCGGTTCCCCCTATATTCACTAATTCCACATTGTTCTGATGTAAAACCTGCAGCACTCT
GTTGACGTTATTTAAGGCATGTACCCTTGTGGAACCACGTTCCTTTGGCAGTGATGTTCCTGTGAGGCCT
TCTAGAAGATCCAATAGCTTCCTTCCATCTTTGAGGTCTGTGAACATATCATTGATGGGTGGTTTCCCAC
TCTTTGAAAATCGAGCATTTATCCATTTGGTAAAGGTCATCACTCGAGATCTGAGTCCGGACTTGTACAG
CTCGTCCATGCCGAGAGTGATCCCGGCGGCGGTCACGAACTCCAGCAGGACCATGTGATCGCGCTTCTCG
TTGGGGTCTTTGCTCAGGGCGGACTGGGTGCTCAGGTAGTGGTTGTCGGGCAGCAGCACGGGGCCGTCGC
CGATGGGGGTGTTCTGCTGGTAGTGGTCGGCGAGCTGCACGCTGCCGTCCTCGATGTTGTGGCGGATCTT
GAAGTTCACCTTGATGCCGTTCTTCTGCTTGTCGGCCATGATATAGACGTTGTGGCTGTTGTAGTTGTAC
TCCAGCTTGTGCCCCAGGATGTTGCCGTCCTCCTTGAAGTCGATGCCCTTCAGCTCGATGCGGTTCACCA
GGGTGTCGCCCTCGAACTTCACCTCGGCGCGGGTCTTGTAGTTGCCGTCGTCCTTGAAGAAGATGGTGCG
CTCCTGGACGTAGCCTTCGGGCATGGCGGACTTGAAGAAGTCGTGCTGCTTCATGTGGTCGGGGTAGCGG
CTGAAGCACTGCACGCCGTAGGTCAGGGTGGTCACGAGGGTGGGCCAGGGCACGGGCAGCTTGCCGGTGG
TGCAGATGAACTTCAGGGTCAGCTTGCCGTAGGTGGCATCGCCCTCGCCCTCGCCGGACACGCTGAACTT
GTGGCCGTTTACGTCGCCGTCCAGCTCGACCAGGATGGGCACCACCCCGGTGAACAGCTCCTCGCCCTTG
CTCACCATGGTGGCGACCGGTAGCGCTAGCTAGGCCGCAGATATCGATCCGAGCTCGGTACCAAGCTTGG
GTCTCCCTATAGTGAGTCGTATTAATTTCGATAAGCCAGTAAGCAGTGGGTTCTCTAGTTAGCCAGAGAG
CTCTGCTTATATAGACCTCCCACCGTACACGCCTACCGCCCATTTGCGTCAATGGGGCGGAGTTGTTACG
ACATTTTGGAAAGTCCCGTTGATTTTGGTGCCAAAACAAACTCCCATTGACGTCAATGGGGTGGAGACTT
GGAAATCCCCGTGAGTCAAACCGCTATCCACGCCCATTGATGTACTGCCAAAACCGCATCACCATGGTAA
TAGCGATGACTAATACGTAGATGTACTGCCAAGTAGGAAAGTCCCATAAGGTCATGTACTGGGCATAATG
CCAGGCGGGCCATTTACCGTCATTGACGTCAATAGGGGGCGTACTTGGCATATGATACACTTGATGTACT
GCCAAGTGGGCAGTTTACCGTAAATACTCCACCCATTGACGTCAATGGAAAGTCCCTATTGGCGTTACTA
TGGGAACATACGTCATTATTGACGTCAATGGGCGGGGGTCGTTGGGCGGTCAGCCAGGCGGGCCATTTAC
CGTAAGTTATGTAACGCGGAACTCCATATATGGGCTATGAACTAATGACCCCGTAATTGATTACTATTAA
TAACTAGTCAATAATCAATGTCAACGCGTATATCTGGCCCGTACATCGCGAAGCAGCGCAAAACGCCTAA
CCCTAAGCAGATTCTTCATGCAATTGTCGGTCAAGCCTTGCCTTGTTGTAGCTTAAATTTTGCTCGCGCA
CTACTCAGCGACCTCCAACACACAAGCAGGGAGCAGATACTGGCTTAACTATGCGGCATCAGAGCAGATT
GTACTGAGAGTGCACCATAGGGGATCGGGAGATCTCCCGATCCGTCGACGTCAGGTGGCACTTTTCGGGG
AAATGTGCGCGGAACCCCTATTTGTTTATTTTTCTAAATACATTCAAATATGTATCCGCTCATGAGACAA
TAACCCTGATAAATGCTTCAATAATATTGAAAAAGGAAGAGTATGAGTATTCAACATTTCCGTGTCGCCC
TTATTCCCTTTTTTGCGGCATTTTGCCTTCCTGTTTTTGCTCACCCAGAAACGCTGGTGAAAGTAAAAGA
TGCTGAAGATCAGTTGGGTGCACGAGTGGGTTACATCGAACTGGATCTCAACAGCGGTAAGATCCTTGAG
AGTTTTCGCCCCGAAGAACGTTTTCCAATGATGAGCACTTTTAAAGTTCTGCTATGTGGCGCGGTATTAT
CCCGTATTGACGCCGGGCAAGAGCAACTCGGTCGCCGCATACACTATTCTCAGAATGACTTGGTTGAGTA
CTCACCAGTCACAGAAAAGCATCTTACGGATGGCATGACAGTAAGAGAATTATGCAGTGCTGCCATAACC
ATGAGTGATAACACTGCGGCCAACTTACTTCTGACAACGATCGGAGGACCGAAGGAGCTAACCGCTTTTT
TGCACAACATGGGGGATCATGTAACTCGCCTTGATCGTTGGGAACCGGAGCTGAATGAAGCCATACCAAA
CGACGAGCGTGACACCACGATGCCTGTAGCAATGGCAACAACGTTGCGCAAACTATTAACTGGCGAACTA
CTTACTCTAGCTTCCCGGCAACAATTAATAGACTGGATGGAGGCGGATAAAGTTGCAGGACCACTTCTGC
GCTCGGCCCTTCCGGCTGGCTGGTTTATTGCTGATAAATCTGGAGCCGGTGAGCGTGGGTCTCGCGGTAT
CATTGCAGCACTGGGGCCAGATGGTAAGCCCTCCCGTATCGTAGTTATCTACACGACGGGGAGTCAGGCA
ACTATGGATGAACGAAATAGACAGATCGCTGAGATAGGTGCCTCACTGATTAAGCATTGGTAACTGTCAG
ACCAAGTTTACTCATATATACTTTAGATTGATTTAAAACTTCATTTTTAATTTAAAAGGATCTAGGTGAA
GATCCTTTTTGATAATCTCATGACCAAAATCCCTTAACGTGAGTTTTCGTTCCACTGAGCGTCAGACCCC
GTAGAAAAGATCAAAGGATCTTCTTGAGATCCTTTTTTTCTGCGCGTAATCTGCTGCTTGCAAACAAAAA
AACCACCGCTACCAGCGGTGGTTTGTTTGCCGGATCAAGAGCTACCAACTCTTTTTCCGAAGGTAACTGG
CTTCAGCAGAGCGCAGATACCAAATACTGTTCTTCTAGTGTAGCCGTAGTTAGGCCACCACTTCAAGAAC
TCTGTAGCACCGCCTACATACCTCGCTCTGCTAATCCTGTTACCAGTGGCTGCTGCCAGTGGCGATAAGT
CGTGTCTTACCGGGTTGGACTCAAGACGATAGTTACCGGATAAGGCGCAGCGGTCGGGCTGAACGGGGGG
TTCGTGCACACAGCCCAGCTTGGAGCGAACGACCTACACCGAACTGAGATACCTACAGCGTGAGCTATGA
GAAAGCGCCACGCTTCCCGAAGGGAGAAAGGCGGACAGGTATCCGGTAAGCGGCAGGGTCGGAACAGGAG
AGCGCACGAGGGAGCTTCCAGGGGGAAACGCCTGGTATCTTTATAGTCCTGTCGGGTTTCGCCACCTCTG
ACTTGAGCGTCGATTTTTGTGATGCTCGTCAGGGGGGCGGAGCCTATGGAAAAACGCCAGCAACGCGGCC
TTTTTACGGTTCCTGGCCTTTTGCTGGCCTTTTGCTCACATGTTCTTTCCTGCGTTATCCCCTGATTCTG
TGGATAACCGTATTACCGCCTTTGAGTGAGCTGATACCGCTCGCCGCAGCCGAACGACCGAGCGCAGCGA
GTCAGTGAGCGAGGAAGCGGAAGAGCGCCCAATACGCAAACCGCCTCTCCCCGCGCGTTGGCCGATTCAT
TAATGCAGCTGGCACGACAGGTTTCCCGACTGGAAAGCGGGCAGTGAGCGCAACGCAATTAATGTGAGTT
AGCTCACTCATTAGGCACCCCAGGCTTTACACTTTATGCTTCCGGCTCGTATGTTGTGTGGAATTGTGAG
CGGATAACAATTTCACACAGGAAACAGCTATGACCATGATTACGCCAAGCTCTAGCTAGAGGTCGACGGT
ATACAGACATGATAAGATACATTGATGAGTTTGGACAAACCACAACTAGAATGCACTCGAGCCCCAGCTG
GTTCTTTCCGCCTCAGAAGCCATAGAGCCCACCGCATCCCCAGCATGCCTGCTATTGTCTTCCCAATCCT
CCCCCTTGCTGTCCTGCCCCACCCCACCCCCCAGAATAGAATGACACCTACTCAGACAATGCGATGCAAT
TTCCTCATTTTATTAGGAAAGGACAGTGGGAGTGGCACCTTCCAGGGTCAAGGAAGGCACGGGGGAGGGG
CAAACAACAGATGGCTGGCAACTAGAAGGCACAGTCGAGGCTGATCAGCGAGCTCTAGAGAATTGATCCC
CTCAGAAGAACTCGTCAAGAAGGCGATAGAAGGCGATGCGCTGCGAATCGGGAGCGGCGATACCGTAAAG
CACGAGGAAGCGGTCAGCCCATTCGCCGCCAAGCTCTTCAGCAATATCACGGGTAGCCAACGCTATGTCC
TGATAGCGGTCCGCCACACCCAGCCGGCCACAGTCGATGAATCCAGAAAAGCGGCCATTTTCCACCATGA
TATTCGGCAAGCAGGCATCGCCATGGGTCACGACGAGATCATCGCCGTCGGGCATGCGCGCCTTGAGCCT
GGCGAACAGTTCGGCTGGCGCGAGCCCCTGATGCTCTTCGTCCAGATCATCCTGATCGACAAGACCGGCT
TCCATCCGAGTACGTGCTCGCTCGATGCGATGTTTCGCTTGGTGGTCGAATGGGCAGGTAGCCGGATCAA
GCGTATGCAGCCGCCGCATTGCATCAGCCATGATGGATACTTTCTCGGCAGGAGCAAGGTGAGATGACAG
GAGATCCTGCCCCGGCACTTCGCCCAATAGCAGCCAGTCCCTTCCCGCTTCAGTGACAACGTCGAGCACA
GCTGCGCAAGGAACGCCCGTCGTGGCCAGCCACGATAGCCGCGCTGCCTCGTCCTGCAGTTCATTCAGGG
CACCGGACAGGTCGGTCTTGACAAAAAGAACCGGGCGCCCCTGCGCTGACAGCCGGAACACGGCGGCATC
AGAGCAGCCGATTGTCTGTTGTGCCCAGTCATAGCCGAATAGCCTCTCCACCCAAGCGGCCGGAGAACCT
GCGTGCAATCCATCTTGTTCAATGGCCGATCCCATATTGGCTGCAGGAATTATCCCGGGTTGTGGCAAGC
TTATCATCGTGTTTTTCAAAGGAAAACCACGTCCCCGTGGTTCGGGGGGCCTAGACGTTTTTTTAACCTC
GACTAAACACATGTAAAGCATGTGCACCGAGGCCCCAGATCAGATCCCATACAATGGGGTACCTTCTGGG
CATCCTTCAGCCCCTTGTTGAATACGCTTGAGGAGAGCCATTTGACTCTTTCCACAACTATCCAACTCAC
AACGTGGCACTGGGGTTGTGCCGCCTTTGCAGGTGTATCTTATACACGTGGCTTTTGGCCGCAGAGGCAC
CTGTCGCCAGGTGGGGGGTTCCGCTGCCTGCAAAGGGTCGCTACAGACGTTGTTTGTCTTCAAGAAGCTT
CCAGAGGAACTGCTTCCTTCACG
